Addgene plasmid #37941: MSCV-N BNLF2a
Depositing lab: Karl Munger. Depositing organization: Brigham and Women's Hospital. Publication: Interpreting cancer genomes using systematic host network perturbations by tumour virus proteins. Rozenblatt-Rosen O, Deo RC, Padi M, Adelmant G, Calderwood MA, Rolland T, Grace M, Dricot A, Askenazi M, Tavares M, Pevzner SJ, Abderazzaq F, Byrdsong D, Carvunis AR, Chen AA, Cheng J, Correll M, Duarte M, Fan C, Feltkamp MC, Ficarro SB, Franchi R, Garg BK, Gulbahce N, Hao T, Holthaus AM, James R, Korkhin A, Litovchick L, Mar JC, Pak TR, Rabello S, Rubio R, Shen Y, Singh S, Spangle JM, Tasan M, Wanamaker S, Webber JT, Roecklein-Canfield J, Johannsen E, Barabasi AL, Beroukhim R, Kieff E, Cusick ME, Hill DE, Munger K, Marto JA, Quackenbush J, Roth FP, DeCaprio JA, Vidal M. Nature. 2012 Jul 26;487(7408):491-5. 10.1038/nature11288 PubMed 22810586.
Backbone
  Vector backbone: MSCV-N FLAGHA
  Backbone size w/o insert (bp): 8162
  Total vector size (bp): 6842
  Vector type: Mammalian Expression, Retroviral
  Selectable markers: Puromycin
Growth in bacteria
  Bacterial resistance: Ampicillin, 100 μg/mL
  Growth temperature: 37°C
  Growth strain: DH5alpha
  Copy number: Low Copy
Gene/Insert
  Gene/Insert name: BNLF2a (alt name: HHV BNLF2a)
  Species: H. Herpesvirus 4 (EBV)
  Insert size (bp): 180
  GenBank ID: YP_401721.1
  Entrez Gene: BNLF2a (a.k.a. HHV4_BNLF2a)
  Promoter: PKG
  Tag / fusion protein: Flag (N terminal on backbone); HA (N terminal on backbone)
  Cloning method: Gateway Cloning
  Sequencing primers: 5′ LXSN 5'; 3′ MSCV-N seq. rev
Resource information
  A portion of this plasmid was derived from a plasmid made by: E. Kieff lab
Terms and licenses: Academic/Nonprofit Terms; Industry Terms: Not Available to Industry
Depositor comments: Note that the Gateway cloning reaction has left several vector-based nucleotides in frame with the 3' end of the insert, leaving additional amino acid residues [PTFLYKVVR] fused to the C-terminus of translated protein.
How to cite: MSCV-N BNLF2a was a gift from Karl Munger (Addgene plasmid # 37941 ; http://n2t.net/addgene:37941 ; RRID:Addgene_37941)
