[The description below was written by a language model from this plasmid's Addgene catalogue record and pLannotate feature annotations shown in this document.]
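Description:
MSCV-N BNLF2a is a murine stem cell virus (MSCV)-based retroviral vector for expressing the Epstein-Barr virus (human herpesvirus 4) protein BNLF2a in mammalian cells. The backbone, MSCV-N FLAGHA, is propagated in E. coli through a ColE1/pUC-type origin and an ampicillin resistance gene. The catalogue lists it as low copy, and scattered fragments of pBR322-derived elements (rop, bom, TcR, lacZα) remain in the bacterial portion. The retroviral unit is bounded by 5' and 3' LTRs and carries the Ψ packaging signal and a truncated gag region, which allow the transcript to be packaged into virions when the plasmid is introduced into a packaging cell line.

The 180 bp BNLF2a open reading frame was introduced by Gateway recombination and sits between attB1 and attB2 sites, downstream of FLAG and HA epitope tags supplied by the backbone, giving an N-terminally double-tagged protein. The depositor notes that the Gateway junction leaves several vector-encoded residues fused in frame to the C-terminus. BNLF2a is an immune evasion factor that associates with host TAP1 and TAP2 and blocks peptide transport for HLA class I loading.

The catalogue gives the promoter as "PKG", but the feature table shows no internal promoter. Instead an EMCV IRES links the insert to the puromycin resistance gene, an arrangement consistent with a single LTR-driven bicistronic transcript that couples puromycin selection to insert expression. The recorded sizes also disagree: 6,842 bp in the catalogue against 6,605 nt sequenced. The construct belongs to a collection of tagged tumour virus proteins built for systematic study of viral perturbation of host networks, and the dual tag suits affinity purification.
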