Features (pLannotate 1.2.2; 23 found; start..end, strand, type, name):
      1..517     +  LTR            5' LTR: 5' long terminal repeat from murine embryonic stem cell virus
    581..922     +  misc_feature   MESV Ψ: packaging signal of murine embryonic stem cell virus
    989..1405    +  CDS            gag (truncated): truncated Moloney murine leukemia virus (MMLV) gag gene lacking the start codon
   1430..1450    +  CDS            FLAG (fragment): FLAG® epitope tag, followed by an enterokinase cleavage site
   1463..1489    +  CDS            3xHA (fragment): three tandem HA epitope tags
   1506..1523    +  protein_bind   attB1 (fragment): mutant version of attB; core recombination site for the Gateway® BP reaction BP Clonase™
   1529..1708    +  CDS            BNL2A_EBVB9: Experimental evidence at protein level: Swiss-Prot protein existence level 1. Participates in viral evasion from HLA class I-restricted T- cell immunity. Associates with host TAP1 and TAP2 and prevents TAP- mediated peptide transport and subsequent loading. From Epstein-Barr virus (strain B95-8) (HHV-4) (Human herpesvirus 4).
   1708..1731    -  protein_bind   attB2: mutant version of attB; recombination site for the Gateway® BP reaction BP Clonase™
   1849..2311    +  misc_feature   IRES: internal ribosome entry site (IRES) of the encephalomyocarditis virus (EMCV)
   2325..2924    +  CDS            PuroR: puromycin N-acetyltransferase; pac from Streptomyces alboniger; confers resistance to puromycin
   3000..3514    +  LTR            3' LTR: 3' long terminal repeat from murine embryonic stem cell virus
   3676..3692    -  protein_bind   lac operator: The lac repressor binds to the lac operator to inhibit transcription in E. coli. This inhibition can be relieved by adding lactose or isopropyl-β-D-thiogalactopyranoside (IPTG). lac repressor encoded by lacI
   3700..3730    -  promoter       lac promoter: promoter for the E. coli lac operon
   3745..3766    -  protein_bind   CAP binding site: CAP binding activates transcription in the presence of cAMP. E. coli catabolite activator protein
   3779..3871    -  CDS            lacI (fragment): lac repressor; lacI; The lac repressor binds to the lac operator to inhibit transcription in E. coli. This inhibition can be relieved by adding lactose or isopropyl-β-D-thiogalactopyranoside (IPTG).
   4054..4642    -  rep_origin     ori: high-copy-number ColE1/pMB1/pBR322/pUC origin of replication
   4813..5673    -  CDS            AmpR: β-lactamase; bla; confers resistance to ampicillin, carbenicillin, and related antibiotics
   5674..5778    -  promoter       AmpR promoter: bla
   5873..5908    +  CDS            rop (fragment): Rop protein, which maintains plasmids at low copy number; rop
   6010..6109    +  misc_feature   bom (fragment): basis of mobility region from pBR322
   6115..6264    -  CDS            lacZα (fragment): LacZα fragment of β-galactosidase; lacZ fragment
   6264..6465    -  CDS            TcR (fragment): tetracycline efflux protein; tet; confers resistance to tetracycline
   6466..6564    +  CDS            env (fragment): murine leukemia virus gPr80 envelope polyprotein precursor; env; proteolytically cleaved into gp70SU and p15TM subunits
>Addgene plasmid #37941 | MSCV-N BNLF2a | addgene full sequence | sequence record 333358 | Addgene NGS Result
AATGAAAGACCCCACCTGTAGGTTTGGCAAGCTAGCTTAAGTAACGCCATTTTGCAAGGCATGGAAAATA
CATAACTGAGAATAGAGAAGTTCAGATCAAGGTTAGGAACAGAGAGACAGCAGAATATGGGCCAAACAGG
ATATCTGTGGTAAGCAGTTCCTGCCCCGGCTCAGGGCCAAGAACAGATGGTCCCCAGATGCGGTCCCGCC
CTCAGCAGTTTCTAGAGAACCATCAGATGTTTCCAGGGTGCCCCAAGGACCTGAAATGACCCTGTGCCTT
ATTTGAACTAACCAATCAGTTCGCTTCTCGCTTCTGTTCGCGCGCTTCTGCTCCCCGAGCTCAATAAAAG
AGCCCACAACCCCTCACTCGGCGCGCCAGTCCTCCGATAGACTGCGTCGCCCGGGTACCCGTATTCCCAA
TAAAGCCTCTTGCTGTTTGCATCCGAATCGTGGACTCGCTGATCCTTGGGAGGGTCTCCTCAGATTGATT
GACTGCCCACCTCGGGGGTCTTTCATTTGGAGGTTCCACCGAGATTTGGAGACCCCTGCCCAGGGACCAC
CGACCCCCCCGCCGGGAGGTAAGCTGGCCAGCGGTCGTTTCGTGTCTGTCTCTGTCTTTGTGCGTGTTTG
TGCCGGCATCTAATGTTTGCGCCTGCGTCTGTACTAGTTAGCTAACTAGCTCTGTATCTGGCGGACCCGT
GGTGGAACTGACGAGTTCTGAACACCCGGCCGCAACCCTGGGAGACGTCCCAGGGACTTTGGGGGCCGTT
TTTGTGGCCCGACCTGAGGAAGGGAGTCGATGTGGAATCCGACCCCGTCAGGATATGTGGTTCTGGTAGG
AGACGAGAACCTAAAACAGTTCCCGCCTCCGTCTGAATTTTTGCTTTCGGTTTGGAACCGAAGCCGCGCG
TCTTGTCTGCTGCAGCGCTGCAGCATCGTTCTGTGTTGTCTCTGTCTGACTGTGTTTCTGTATTTGTCTG
AAAATTAGGGCCAGACTGTTACCACTCCCTTAAGTTTGACCTTAGGTCACTGGAAAGATGTCGAGCGGAT
CGCTCACAACCAGTCGGTAGATGTCAAGAAGAGACGTTGGGTTACCTTCTGCTCTGCAGAATGGCCAACC
TTTAACGTCGGATGGCCGCGAGACGGCACCTTTAACCGAGACCTCATCACCCAGGTTAAGATCAAGGTCT
TTTCACCTGGCCCGCATGGACACCCAGACCAGGTCCCCTACATCGTGACCTGGGAAGCCTTGGCTTTTGA
CCCCCCTCCCTGGGTCAAGCCCTTTGTACACCCTAAGCCTCCGCCTCCTCTTCCTCCATCCGCCCCGTCT
CTCCCCCTTGAACCTCCTCGTTCGACCCCGCCTCGATCCTCCCTTTATCCAGCCCTCACTCCTTCTCTAG
GCGCCGGAATTAGATCTGCCACCATGGACTACAAGGATGACGATGACAAGCTCGATGGAGGATACCCATA
CGATGTTCCAGATTACGCTGCTCGAGGTTATCAAACAAGTTTGTACAAAAAAGTTGGCATGGTACACGTC
CTGGAGCGTGCTTTGCTAGAGCAGCAGTCCTCTGCCTGCGGCCTGCCCGGCTCTTCTACGGAGACCAGGC
CTAGCCACCCCTGCCCCGAGGACCCAGACGTCAGCAGACTAAGACTACTCCTGGTGGTACTCTGTGTCCT
GTTTGGACTTTTATGCCTGCTCCTCATCCCAACTTTCTTGTACAAAGTGGTTCGATAACGAATTCCGCCC
CCCCCCCCTAACGTTACTGGCCGAAGCCGCTTGGAATAAGGCCGGTGTGCGTTTGTCTATATGTTATTTT
CCACCATATTGCCGTCTTTTGGCAATGTGAGGGCCCGGAAACCTGGCCCTGTCTTCTTGACGAGCATTCC
TAGGGGTCTTTCCCCTCTCGCCAAAGGAATGCAAGGTCTGTTGAATGTCGTGAAGGAAGCAGTTCCTCTG
GAAGCTTCTTGAAGACAAACAACGTCTGTAGCGACCCTTTGCAGGCAGCGGAACCCCCCACCTGGCGACA
GGTGCCTCTGCGGCCAAAAGCCACGTGTATAAGATACACCTGCAAAGGCGGCACAACCCCAGTGCCACGT
TGTGAGTTGGATAGTTGTGGAAAGAGTCAAATGGCTCTCCTCAAGCGTATTCAACAAGGGGCTGAAGGAT
GCCCAGAAGGTACCCCATTGTATGGGATCTGATCTGGGGCCTCGGTGCACATGCTTTACATGTGTTTAGT
CGAGGTTAAAAAAACGTCTAGGCCCCCCGAACCACGGGGACGTGGTTTTCCTTTGAAAAACACGATGATA
ATATGGCCACAACCATGACCGAGTACAAGCCCACGGTGCGCCTCGCCACCCGCGACGACGTCCCCAGGGC
CGTACGCACCCTCGCCGCCGCGTTCGCCGACTACCCCGCCACGCGCCACACCGTCGATCCGGACCGCCAC
ATCGAGCGGGTCACCGAGCTGCAAGAACTCTTCCTCACGCGCGTCGGGCTCGACATCGGCAAGGTGTGGG
TCGCGGACGACGGCGCCGCGGTGGCGGTCTGGACCACGCCGGAGAGCGTCGAAGCGGGGGCGGTGTTCGC
CGAGATCGGCCCGCGCATGGCCGAGTTGAGCGGTTCCCGGCTGGCCGCGCAGCAACAGATGGAAGGCCTC
CTGGCGCCGCACCGGCCCAAGGAGCCCGCGTGGTTCCTGGCCACCGTCGGCGTCTCGCCCGACCACCAGG
GCAAGGGTCTGGGCAGCGCCGTCGTGCTCCCCGGAGTGGAGGCGGCCGAGCGCGCCGGGGTGCCCGCCTT
CCTGGAGACCTCCGCGCCCCGCAACCTCCCCTTCTACGAGCGGCTCGGCTTCACCGTCACCGCCGACGTC
GAGGTGCCCGAAGGACCGCGCACCTGGTGCATGACCCGCAAGCCCGGTGCCTGATGCATCGATGTCGACC
TGCAGCCAAGCTTATCGATAAAATAAAAGATTTTATTTAGTCTCCAGAAAAAGGGGGGAATGAAAGACCC
CACCTGTAGGTTTGGCAAGCTAGCTTAAGTAACGCCATTTTGCAAGGCATGGAAAATACATAACTGAGAA
TAGAGAAGTTCAGATCAAGGTTAGGAACAGAGAGACAGCAGAATATGGGCCAAACAGGATATCTGTGGTA
AGCAGTTCCTGCCCCGGCTCAGGGCCAAGAACAGATGGTCCCCAGATGCGGTCCCGCCCTCAGCAGTTTC
TAGAGAACCATCAGATGTTTCCAGGGTGCCCCAAGGACCTGAAATGACCCTGTGCCTTATTTGAACTAAC
CAATCAGTTCGCTTCTCGCTTCTGTTCGCGCGCTTCTGCTCCCCGAGCTCAATAAAAGAGCCCACAACCC
CTCACTCGGCGCGCCAGTCCTCCGATAGACTGCGTCGCCCGGGTACCCGTGTATCCAATAAACCCTCTTG
CAGTTGCATCCGACTTGTGGTCTCGCTGTTCCTTGGGAGGGTCTCCTCTGAGTGATTGACTACCCGTCAG
CGGGGGTCTTTCATGGGTAACAGTTTCTTGAAGTTGGAGAACAACATTCTGAGGGTAGGAGTCGAATATT
AAGTAATCCTGACTCAATTAGCCACTGTTTTGAATCCACATACTCCAATACTCCTGAAATAGTTCATTAT
GGACAGCGCAGAAAGAGCTGGGGAGAATTGTGAAATTGTTATCCGCTCACAATTCCACACAACATACGAG
CCGGAAGCATAAAGTGTAAAGCCTGGGGTGCCTAATGAGTGAGCTAACTCACATTAATTGCGTTGCGCTC
ACTGCCCGCTTTCCAGTCGGGAAACCTGTCGTGCCAGCTGCATTAATGAATCGGCCAACGCGCGGGGAGA
GGCGGTTTGCGTATTGGGCGCTCTTCCGCTTCCTCGCTCACTGACTCGCTGCGCTCGGTCGTTCGGCTGC
GGCGAGCGGTATCAGCTCACTCAAAGGCGGTAATACGGTTATCCACAGAATCAGGGGATAACGCAGGAAA
GAACATGTGAGCAAAAGGCCAGCAAAAGGCCAGGAACCGTAAAAAGGCCGCGTTGCTGGCGTTTTTCCAT
AGGCTCCGCCCCCCTGACGAGCATCACAAAAATCGACGCTCAAGTCAGAGGTGGCGAAACCCGACAGGAC
TATAAAGATACCAGGCGTTTCCCCCTGGAAGCTCCCTCGTGCGCTCTCCTGTTCCGACCCTGCCGCTTAC
CGGATACCTGTCCGCCTTTCTCCCTTCGGGAAGCGTGGCGCTTTCTCATAGCTCACGCTGTAGGTATCTC
AGTTCGGTGTAGGTCGTTCGCTCCAAGCTGGGCTGTGTGCACGAACCCCCCGTTCAGCCCGACCGCTGCG
CCTTATCCGGTAACTATCGTCTTGAGTCCAACCCGGTAAGACACGACTTATCGCCACTGGCAGCAGCCAC
TGGTAACAGGATTAGCAGAGCGAGGTATGTAGGCGGTGCTACAGAGTTCTTGAAGTGGTGGCCTAACTAC
GGCTACACTAGAAGAACAGTATTTGGTATCTGCGCTCTGCTGAAGCCAGTTACCTTCGGAAAAAGAGTTG
GTAGCTCTTGATCCGGCAAACAAACCACCGCTGGTAGCGGTGGTTTTTTTGTTTGCAAGCAGCAGATTAC
GCGCAGAAAAAAAGGATCTCAAGAAGATCCTTTGATCTTTTCTACGGGGTCTGACGCTCAGTGGAACGAA
AACTCACGTTAAGGGATTTTGGTCATGAGATTATCAAAAAGGATCTTCACCTAGATCCTTTTAAATTAAA
AATGAAGTTTTAAATCAATCTAAAGTATATATGAGTAAACTTGGTCTGACAGTTACCAATGCTTAATCAG
TGAGGCACCTATCTCAGCGATCTGTCTATTTCGTTCATCCATAGTTGCCTGACTCCCCGTCGTGTAGATA
ACTACGATACGGGAGGGCTTACCATCTGGCCCCAGTGCTGCAATGATACCGCGAGACCCACGCTCACCGG
CTCCAGATTTATCAGCAATAAACCAGCCAGCCGGAAGGGCCGAGCGCAGAAGTGGTCCTGCAACTTTATC
CGCCTCCATCCAGTCTATTAATTGTTGCCGGGAAGCTAGAGTAAGTAGTTCGCCAGTTAATAGTTTGCGC
AACGTTGTTGCCATTGCTACAGGCATCGTGGTGTCACGCTCGTCGTTTGGTATGGCTTCATTCAGCTCCG
GTTCCCAACGATCAAGGCGAGTTACATGATCCCCCATGTTGTGCAAAAAAGCGGTTAGCTCCTTCGGTCC
TCCGATCGTTGTCAGAAGTAAGTTGGCCGCAGTGTTATCACTCATGGTTATGGCAGCACTGCATAATTCT
CTTACTGTCATGCCATCCGTAAGATGCTTTTCTGTGACTGGTGAGTACTCAACCAAGTCATTCTGAGAAT
AGTGTATGCGGCGACCGAGTTGCTCTTGCCCGGCGTCAATACGGGATAATACCGCGCCACATAGCAGAAC
TTTAAAAGTGCTCATCATTGGAAAACGTTCTTCGGGGCGAAAACTCTCAAGGATCTTACCGCTGTTGAGA
TCCAGTTCGATGTAACCCACTCGTGCACCCAACTGATCTTCAGCATCTTTTACTTTCACCAGCGTTTCTG
GGTGAGCAAAAACAGGAAGGCAAAATGCCGCAAAAAAGGGAATAAGGGCGACACGGAAATGTTGAATACT
CATACTCTTCCTTTTTCAATATTATTGAAGCATTTATCAGGGTTATTGTCTCATGAGCGGATACATATTT
GAATGTATTTAGAAAAATAAACAAATAGGGGTTCCGCGCACATTTCCCCGAAAAGTGCCACCTGACGTCT
AAGAAACCATTATTATCATGACATTAACCTATAAAAATAGGCGTATCACGAGGCCCTTTCGTCTCGCGCG
TTTCGGTGATGACGGTGAAAACCTCTGACACATGCAGCTCCCGGAGACGGTCACAGCTTGTCTGTAAGCG
GATGCCGGGAGCAGACAAGCCCGTCAGGGCGCGTCAGCGGGTGTTGGCGGGTGTCGGGGCTGGCTTAACT
ATGCGGCATCAGAGCAGATTGTACTGAGAGTGCACCATATGCGGTGTGAAATACCGCACAGATGCGTAAG
GAGAAAATACCGCATCAGGCGCCATTCGCCATTCAGGCTGCGCAACTGTTGGGAAGGGCGATCGGTGCGG
GCCTCTTCGCTATTACGCCAGCTGGCGAAAGGGGGATGTGCTGCAAGGCGATTAAGTTGGGTAACGCCAG
GGTTTTCCCAGTCACGACGTTGTAAAACGACGGCGCAAGGAATGGTGCATGCAAGGAGATGGCGCCCAAC
AGTCCCCCGGCCACGGGGCCTGCCACCATACCCACGCCGAAACAAGCGCTCATGAGCCCGAAGTGGCGAG
CCCGATCTTCCCCATCGGTGATGTCGGCGATATAGGCGCCAGCAACCGCACCTGTGGCGCCGGTGATGCC
GGCCACGATGCGTCCGGCGTAGAGGCGATTAGTCCAATTTGTTAAAGACAGGATATCAGTGGTCCAGGCT
CTAGTTTTGACTCAACAATATCACCAGCTGAAGCCTATAGAGTACGAGCCATAGATAAAATAAAAGATTT
TATTTAGTCTCCAGAAAAAGGGGGG
