>Addgene plasmid #37941 | MSCV-N BNLF2a | depositor partial sequence | sequence record 47737 | Tag and partial insert
ATGGACTACAAGGATGACGATGACAAGCTCGATGGAGGATACCCATACGATGTTCCAGATTACGCTGCTC
GAGGTTATCAAACAAGTTTGTACAAAAAAGTTGGCATGGTACACGTCCTGGAGCGTGCTTTGCTAGAGCA
GCAGTCCTCTGCCTGCGGCCTGCCCGGCTCTTCTACGGAGACCAG
