>Addgene plasmid #37941 | MSCV-N BNLF2a | addgene partial sequence | sequence record 50675 | pLXSN-5
CTCACTCCTTCTCTAGGCGCCGGAATTAGATCTGCCACCATGGACTACAAGGATGACGATGACAAGCTCG
ATGGAGGATACCCATACGATGTTCCAGATTACGCTGCTCGAGGTTATCAAACAAGTTTGTACAAAAAAGT
TGGCATGGTACACGTCCTGGAGCGTGCTTTGCTAGAGCAGCAGTCCTCTGCCTGCGGCCTGCCCGGCTCT
TCTACGGAGACCAGGCCTAGCCACCCCTGCCCCGAGGACCCAGACGTCAGCAGACTAAGACTACTCCTGG
TGGTACTCTGTGTCCTGTTTGGACTTTTATGCCTGCTCCTCATCCCAACTTTCTTGTACAAAGTGGTTCG
ATAACGAATTCCGCCCCCCCCCCCTAACGTTACTGGCCGAA
